>Addgene plasmid #11350 | 2X PRE TK luc | addgene full sequence | sequence record 247644 | Addgene NGS Result
CTCTTCCGCTTCCTCGCTCACTGACTCGCTGCGCTCGGTCGTTCGGCTGCGGCGAGCGGTATCAGCTCAC
TCAAAGGCGGTAATACGGTTATCCACAGAATCAGGGGATAACGCAGGAAAGAACATGTGAGCAAAAGGCC
AGCAAAAGGCCAGGAACCGTAAAAAGGCCGCGTTGCTGGCGTTTTTCCATAGGCTCCGCCCCCCTGACGA
GCATCACAAAAATCGACGCTCAAGTCAGAGGTGGCGAAACCCGACAGGACTATAAAGATACCAGGCGTTT
CCCCCTGGAAGCTCCCTCGTGCGCTCTCCTGTTCCGACCCTGCCGCTTACCGGATACCTGTCCGCCTTTC
TCCCTTCGGGAAGCGTGGCGCTTTCTCATAGCTCACGCTGTAGGTATCTCAGTTCGGTGTAGGTCGTTCG
CTCCAAGCTGGGCTGTGTGCACGAACCCCCCGTTCAGCCCGACCGCTGCGCCTTATCCGGTAACTATCGT
CTTGAGTCCAACCCGGTAAGACACGACTTATCGCCACTGGCAGCAGCCACTGGTAACAGGATTAGCAGAG
CGAGGTATGTAGGCGGTGCTACAGAGTTCTTGAAGTGGTGGCCTAACTACGGCTACACTAGAAGAACAGT
ATTTGGTATCTGCGCTCTGCTGAAGCCAGTTACCTTCGGAAAAAGAGTTGGTAGCTCTTGATCCGGCAAA
CAAACCACCGCTGGTAGCGGTGGTTTTTTTGTTTGCAAGCAGCAGATTACGCGCAGAAAAAAAGGATCTC
AAGAAGATCCTTTGATCTTTTCTACGGGGTCTGACGCTCAGTGGAACGAAAACTCACGTTAAGGGATTTT
GGTCATGAGATTATCAAAAAGGATCTTCACCTAGATCCTTTTAAATTAAAAATGAAGTTTTAAATCAATC
TAAAGTATATATGAGTAAACTTGGTCTGACAGTTACCAATGCTTAATCAGTGAGGCACCTATCTCAGCGA
TCTGTCTATTTCGTTCATCCATAGTTGCCTGACTCCCCGTCGTGTAGATAACTACGATACGGGAGGGCTT
ACCATCTGGCCCCAGTGCTGCAATGATACCGCGAGACCCACGCTCACCGGCTCCAGATTTATCAGCAATA
AACCAGCCAGCCGGAAGGGCCGAGCGCAGAAGTGGTCCTGCAACTTTATCCGCCTCCATCCAGTCTATTA
ATTGTTGCCGGGAAGCTAGAGTAAGTAGTTCGCCAGTTAATAGTTTGCGCAACGTTGTTGCCATTGCTAC
AGGCATCGTGGTGTCACGCTCGTCGTTTGGTATGGCTTCATTCAGCTCCGGTTCCCAACGATCAAGGCGA
GTTACATGATCCCCCATGTTGTGCAAAAAAGCGGTTAGCTCCTTCGGTCCTCCGATCGTTGTCAGAAGTA
AGTTGGCCGCAGTGTTATCACTCATGGTTATGGCAGCACTGCATAATTCTCTTACTGTCATGCCATCCGT
AAGATGCTTTTCTGTGACTGGTGAGTACTCAACCAAGTCATTCTGAGAATAGTGTATGCGGCGACCGAGT
TGCTCTTGCCCGGCGTCAATACGGGATAATACCGCGCCACATAGCAGAACTTTAAAAGTGCTCATCATTG
GAAAACGTTCTTCGGGGCGAAAACTCTCAAGGATCTTACCGCTGTTGAGATCCAGTTCGATGTAACCCAC
TCGTGCACCCAACTGATCTTCAGCATCTTTTACTTTCACCAGCGTTTCTGGGTGAGCAAAAACAGGAAGG
CAAAATGCCGCAAAAAAGGGAATAAGGGCGACACGGAAATGTTGAATACTCATACTCTTCCTTTTTCAAT
ATTATTGAAGCATTTATCAGGGTTATTGTCTCATGAGCGGATACATATTTGAATGTATTTAGAAAAATAA
ACAAATAGGGGTTCCGCGCACATTTCCCCGAAAAGTGCCACCTGACGTCTAAGAAACCATTATTATCATG
ACATTAACCTATAAAAATAGGCGTATCACGAGGCCCTTTCGTCTCGCGCGTTTCGGTGATGACGGTGAAA
ACCTCTGACACATGCAGCTCCCGGAGACGGTCACAGCTTGTCTGTAAGCGGATGCCGGGAGCAGACAAGC
CCGTCAGGGCGCGTCAGCGGGTGTTGGCGGGTGTCGGGGCTGGCTTAACTATGCGGCATCAGAGCAGATT
GTACTGAGAGTGCACCATATGCGGTGTGAAATACCGCACAGATGCGTAAGGAGAAAATACCGCATCAGGC
GATTCCAACATCCAATAAATCATACAGGCAAGGCAAAGAA
[83 nt withheld, positions 2281-2363]
GGGAGAAGCCTTTATTTCAACGCAA
[44 nt withheld, positions 2389-2432]
TGAGTAATGTGTAGGT
[44 nt withheld, positions 2449-2492]
A
[69 nt withheld, positions 2494-2562]
CTACAAAGGCTATCAGGTCATTGCCTGAG
[100 nt withheld, positions 2592-2691]
AGATTGTATAAGCAAATATTTAAATTGTAAGCGTTAATATTTTGTTAAAATTCGCGTTAAATTTTTGTTA
AATCAGCTCATTTTTTAACCAATAGGCCGAAATCGGCAAAATCCCTTATAAATCAAAAGAATAGACCGAG
ATAGGGT
[37 nt withheld, positions 2839-2875]
AAAGAACGTGGACTCCAACGTCAAAGG
[49 nt withheld, positions 2903-2951]
T
[91 nt withheld, positions 2953-3043]
G
[378 nt withheld, positions 3045-3422]
G
[38 nt withheld, positions 3424-3461]
GGAATCGCCATTCGCCATTCAGGCTGCGCAACTGTTGGGAAGGGCGATCGGTGCGGGCCTCTTCGCTATT
ACGCCAGCTGGCGAAAGGGGGATGTGCTGCAAGGCGATTAAGTTGGGTAACGCCAGGGTTTTCCCAGTCA
CGACGTTGTAAAACGACGGCCAGTGCCAAGCTTGCATGCCTGCAGGTCGACTCTAGAGGATCCGTAGCTA
GAACATCCTGTACAGGATCCGTAGCTAGAACATCCTGTACAGGATCCGGCCCCGCCCAGCGTCTTGTCAT
TGGCGAATTCGAACACGCAGATGCAGTCGGGGCGGCGCGGTCCGAGGTCCACTTCGCATATTAAGGTGAC
GCGTGTGGCCTCGAACACCGAGCGACCCTGCAGCGACCCGCTTAACAGCGTCAACAGCGTGCCGCAGATC
TCGAGGAGCTTGGCATTCCGGTACTGTTGGTAAAATGGAAGACGCCAAAAACATAAAGAAAGGCCCGGCG
CCATTCTATCCTCTAGAGGATGGAACCGCTGGAGAGCAACTGCATAAGGCTATGAAGAGATACGCCCTGG
TTCCTGGAACAATTGCTTTTACAGATGCACATATCGAGGTGAACATCACGTACGCGGAATACTTCGAAAT
GTCCGTTCGGTTGGCAGAAGCTATGAAACGATATGGGCTGAATACAAATCACAGAATCGTCGTATGCAGT
GAAAACTCTCTTCAATTCTTTATGCCGGTGTTGGGCGCGTTATTTATCGGAGTTGCAGTTGCGCCCGCGA
ACGACATTTATAATGAACGTGAATTGCTCAACAGTATGAACATTTCGCAGCCTACCGTAGTGTTTGTTTC
CAAAAAGGGGTTGCAAAAAATTTTGAACGTGCAAAAAAAATTACCAATAATCCAGAAAATTATTATCATG
GATTCTAAAACGGATTACCAGGGATTTCAGTCGATGTACACGTTCGTCACATCTCATCTACCTCCCGGTT
TTAATGAATACGATTTTGTACCAGAGTCCTTTGATCGTGACAAAACAATTGCACTGATAATGAATTCCTC
TGGATCTACTGGGTTACCTAAGGGTGTGGCCCTTCCGCATAGAACTGCCTGCGTCAGATTCTCGCATGCC
AGAGATCCTATTTTTGGCAATCAAATCATTCCGGATACTGCGATTTTAAGTGTTGTTCCATTCCATCACG
GTTTTGGAATGTTTACTACACTCGGATATTTGATATGTGGATTTCGAGTCGTCTTAATGTATAGATTTGA
AGAAGAGCTGTTTTTACGATCCCTTCAGGATTACAAAATTCAAAGTGCGTTGCTAGTACCAACCCTATTT
TCATTCTTCGCCAAAAGCACTCTGATTGACAAATACGATTTATCTAATTTACACGAAATTGCTTCTGGGG
GCGCACCTCTTTCGAAAGAAGTCGGGGAAGCGGTTGCAAAACGCTTCCATCTTCCAGGGATACGACAAGG
ATATGGGCTCACTGAGACTACATCAGCTATTCTGATTACACCCGAGGGGGATGATAAACCGGGCGCGGTC
GGTAAAGTTGTTCCATTTTTTGAAGCGAAGGTTGTGGATCTGGATACCGGGAAAACGCTGGGCGTTAATC
AGAGAGGCGAATTATGTGTCAGAGGACCTATGATTATGTCCGGTTATGTAAACAATCCGGAAGCGACCAA
CGCCTTGATTGACAAGGATGGATGGCTACATTCTGGAGACATAGCTTACTGGGACGAAGACGAACACTTC
TTCATAGTTGACCGCTTGAAGTCTTTAATTAAATACAAAGGATATCAGGTGGCCCCCGCTGAATTGGAAT
CGATATTGTTACAACACCCCAACATCTTCGACGCGGGCGTGGCAGGTCTTCCCGACGATGACGCCGGTGA
ACTTCCCGCCGCCGTTGTTGTTTTGGAGCACGGAAAGACGATGACGGAAAAAGAGATCGTGGATTACGTC
GCCAGTCAAGTAACAACCGCGAAAAAGTTGCGCGGAGGAGTTGTGTTTGTGGACGAAGTACCGAAAGGTC
TTACCGGAAAACTCGACGCAAGAAAAATCAGAGAGATCCTCATAAAGGCCAAGAAGGGCGGAAAGTCCAA
ATTGTAAAATGTAACTGTATTCAGCGATGACGAAATTCTTAGCTATTGTAATACTCTAGAGGATCTTTGT
GAAGGAACCTTACTTCTGTGGTGTGACATAATTGGACAAACTACCTACAGAGATTTAAAGCTCTAAGGTA
AATATAAAATTTTTAAGTGTATAATGTGTTAAACTACTGATTCTAATTGTTTGTGTATTTTAGATTCCAA
CCTATGGAACTGATGAATGGGAGCAGTGGTGGAATGCCTTTAATGAGGAAAACCTGTTTTGCTCAGAAGA
AATGCCATCTAGTGATGATGAGGCTACTGCTGACTCTCAACATTCTACTCCTCCAAAAAAGAAGAGAAAG
GTAGAAGACCCCAAGGACTTTCCTTCAGAATTGCTAAGTTTTTTGAGTCATGCTGTGTTTAGTAATAGAA
CTCTTGCTTGCTTTGCTATTTACACCACAAAGGAAAAAGCTGCACTGCTATACAAGAAAATTATGGAAAA
ATATTCTGTAACCTTTATAAGTAGGCATAACAGTTATAATCATAACATACTGTTTTTTCTTACTCCACAC
AGGCATAGAGTGTCTGCTATTAATAACTATGCTCAAAAATTGTGTACCTTTAGCTTTTTAATTTGTAAAG
GGGTTAATAAGGAATATTTGATGTATAGTGCCTTGACTAGAGATCATAATCAGCCATACCACATTTGTAG
AGGTTTTACTTGCTTTAAAAAACCTCCCACACCTCCCCCTGAACCTGAAACATAAAATGAATGCAATTGT
TGTTGTTAACTTGTTTATTGCAGCTTATAATGGTTACAAATAAAGCAATAGCATCACAAATTTCACAAAT
AAAGCATTTTTTTCACTGCATTCTAGTTGTGGTTTGTCCAAACTCATCAATGTATCTTATCATGTCTGGA
TCGGGAATTCGTAATCATGGTCATAGCTGTTTCCTGTGTGAAATTGTTATCCGCTCACAATTCCACACAA
CATACGAGCCGGAAGCATAAAGTGTAAAGCCTGGGGTGCCTAATGAGTGAGCTAACTCACATTAATTGCG
TTGCGCTCACTGCCCGCTTTCCAGTCGGGAAACCTGTCGTGCCAGCTGCATTAATGAATCGGCCAACGCG
CGGGGAGAGGCGGTTTGCGTATTGGGCG
Features (pLannotate 1.2.2; 21 found; start..end, strand, type, name):
    184..772     -  rep_origin     ori: high-copy-number ColE1/pMB1/pBR322/pUC origin of replication
    943..1803    -  CDS            AmpR: β-lactamase; bla; confers resistance to ampicillin, carbenicillin, and related antibiotics
   1804..1908    -  promoter       AmpR promoter: bla
   2003..2038    +  CDS            rop (fragment): Rop protein, which maintains plasmids at low copy number; rop
   2140..2239    +  misc_feature   bom (fragment): basis of mobility region from pBR322
   2247..2650    -  CDS            M13 gene II (fragment) (sequence partly withheld): pII; II; replication
   2740..3168    -  rep_origin     f1 ori (sequence partly withheld): f1 bacteriophage origin of replication; arrow indicates direction of (+) strand synthesis
   3156..3461    -  CDS            M13 gene IV (fragment) (sequence partly withheld): pIV; IV; phage assembly
   3472..3626    -  CDS            lacZα (fragment): LacZα fragment of β-galactosidase; lacZ fragment
   3629..3664    -  misc_feature   MCS (fragment): pUC18/19 multiple cloning site
   3794..3856    +  promoter       Mini-TK promoter: minimal herpes simplex virus (HSV) thymidine kinase promoter
   3916..5565    +  CDS            LUCI_PHOPY: Experimental evidence at protein level: Swiss-Prot protein existence level 1. Produces green light with a wavelength of 562 nm. From Photinus pyralis (Common eastern firefly) (Lampyris pyralis).
   5623..5697    +  CDS            small t antigen (fragment): SV40 (simian virus 40) small t antigen
   5699..5764    +  intron         small t intron: SV40 (simian virus 40) small t antigen intron
   5894..5914    +  CDS            SV40 NLS: nuclear localization signal of SV40 (simian virus 40) large T antigen
   6233..6316    +  CDS            large T antigen (fragment): large T antigen from SV40 (simian virus 40)
   6339..6473    +  polyA_signal   SV40 poly(A) signal: SV40 polyadenylation signal
   6515..6531    -  protein_bind   lac operator: The lac repressor binds to the lac operator to inhibit transcription in E. coli. This inhibition can be relieved by adding lactose or isopropyl-β-D-thiogalactopyranoside (IPTG). lac repressor encoded by lacI
   6539..6569    -  promoter       lac promoter: promoter for the E. coli lac operon
   6584..6605    -  protein_bind   CAP binding site: CAP binding activates transcription in the presence of cAMP. E. coli catabolite activator protein
   6618..1       -  CDS            lacI (fragment) (across the origin): lac repressor; lacI; The lac repressor binds to the lac operator to inhibit transcription in E. coli. This inhibition can be relieved by adding lactose or isopropyl-β-D-thiogalactopyranoside (IPTG).
