[The description below was written by a language model from this plasmid's Addgene catalogue record and pLannotate feature annotations shown in this document.]
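Description:
2X PRE TK luc is a 6.7 kb mammalian luciferase reporter plasmid built to read out transcriptional activity of the progesterone receptor. The record does not name the backbone, but the annotated features show a pUC-type plasmid: a high-copy ColE1/pMB1 origin, a β-lactamase gene with its own promoter for ampicillin selection in E. coli, and an f1 phage origin flanked by fragments of M13 genes. Remnants of lacZα, a pUC multiple cloning site, the lac promoter/operator, and short pieces of lacI, rop and bom are leftovers of the vector's cloning history and play no part in the reporter.

According to the depositor, two copies of a consensus progesterone response element (PRE) sit upstream of the thymidine kinase promoter. The PREs are not annotated as features in the table, but it shows a minimal herpes simplex virus TK promoter just downstream of the MCS fragment, followed by the firefly (Photinus pyralis) luciferase coding sequence. The transcript is processed by a classic SV40 cassette containing the small t antigen intron and the SV40 polyadenylation signal. The small t, large T and NLS fragments annotated there are simply parts of that SV40 segment, not expressed proteins.

The minimal TK promoter provides only low basal transcription, so luciferase output depends largely on ligand-activated receptor bound to the PREs. No mammalian selection marker is annotated, which fits use in transient transfection. Typically the plasmid would be co-transfected with receptor expression constructs. The associated publication used this kind of approach to compare the opposing transcriptional activities of the two human progesterone receptor isoforms and their differential cofactor binding.
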