Addgene plasmid #11350: 2X PRE TK luc
Depositing lab: Donald McDonnell. Depositing organization: Duke University. Publication: The opposing transcriptional activities of the two isoforms of the human progesterone receptor are due to differential cofactor binding. Giangrande PH, Kimbrel EA, Edwards DP, McDonnell DP. Mol Cell Biol. 2000 May . 20(9):3102-15. 10.1128/MCB.20.9.3102-3115.2000 PubMed 10757795.
Backbone
  Vector backbone: na
  Vector type: Mammalian Expression, Luciferase
Growth in bacteria
  Bacterial resistance: Ampicillin, 100 μg/mL
  Growth temperature: 37°C
  Growth strain: DH5alpha
  Copy number: High Copy
Gene/Insert
  Gene/Insert name: PRE
  Species: H. sapiens (human)
  Cloning method: Restriction Enzyme
  Sequencing primers: 5′ na; 3′ lucNrev
Terms and licenses: Academic/Nonprofit Terms; Industry Terms: Not Available to Industry
Depositor comments: Two copies of a consensus Progesterone Response Element (PRE) upstream of the thymidine kinase promoter.
How to cite: 2X PRE TK luc was a gift from Donald McDonnell (Addgene plasmid # 11350 ; http://n2t.net/addgene:11350 ; RRID:Addgene_11350)
