>Addgene plasmid #11350 | 2X PRE TK luc | addgene partial sequence | sequence record 18239 | LucNRev 5'-CCTTATGCAGTTGCTCTCC-3'
GCGCCGGGCCTTTCTTTATGTTTTTGGCGTCTTCCATTTTACCAACAGTATTTTAATGCCAAGCTCCTCG
AGATCTGCGGCACGCTGTTGACGCTGTTAAGCGGGTCGCTGCAGGGTCGCTCGGTGTTCGAGGCCACACG
CGTCACCTTAATATGCGAAGTGGACCTCGGACCGCGCCGCCCCGACTGCATCTGCGTGTTCGAATTCGCC
AATGACAAGACGCTGGGCGGGGCCGGATCCTGTACAGGATGTTCTAGCTACGGATCCTGTACAGGATGTT
CTAGCTACGGATCCTCTAGAGTCGACCTGCAGGCATGCAAGCTTGGCACTGGCCGTCGTTTTACAACGTC
GTGACTGGGAAAACCCTGGCGTTACCCAACTTAATCGCCTTGCAGCACATCCCCCTTTCGCCAGCTGGCG
TAATAGCGAAGAGGCCCGCACCGATCGCCCTTCCCAACAGTTGCGCAGCCTGAATGGCGAATGGCGATTC
C
[38 nt withheld, positions 492-529]
CAGCAAGGCCGATAGT
